>Addgene plasmid #188009 | GBH-R-insBFP.3 | addgene full sequence | sequence record 381106 | Addgene NGS Result
CGGGTTTCGCCACCTCTGACTTGAGCGTCGATTTTTGTGATGCTCGTCAGGGGGGCGGAGCCTATGGAAA
AACGCCAGCAACGCGGCCTTTTTACGGTTCCTGGCCTTTTGCTGGCCTTTTGCTCACATGTTCTTTCCTG
CGTTATCCCCTGATTCTGTGGATAACCGTATTACCGCCTTTGAGTGAGCTGATACCGCTCGCCGCAGCCG
AACGACCGAGCGCAGCGAGTCAGTGAGCGAGGAAGCGGAACAGATTTAAATGGTACCGAGCAGAGGTGTA
AAAAGTACTCAAAAATTTTACTCAAGTGAAAGTACAAGTACTTAGGGAAAATTTTACTCAATTAAAAGTA
AAAGTATCTGGCTAGAATCTTACTTGAGTAAAAGTAAAAAAGTACTCCATTAAAATTGTACTTGAGTATT
AAGGAAGTAAAAGTAAAAGCAAGAAAGAAAACTAGAGTGGTCTCCCTTTAGTGAGGGTCAATTGATGGGA
GGCGTTCGGGCCACAGCGGACACGCAGGTGCGCAACGCAATTAATGTGAGTTAGCTCACTCATTAGGCAC
CCCAGGCTTTACACTTTATGCTTCCGGCTCGTATGTTGTGTGGAATTGTGAGCGGATAACAATTTCACAC
AGGAAACAGCTATGACCATGATTACGCCAAGCGCGCAATTAACCCTCACTAAAGGGAACAAAAGCTGGAG
GACCTCGAGGGGGGGCCCGGTACCCAATTCGCCCTATAGTGAGTCGTATTACGCGCGCTCACTGGCCGTC
GTTTTACAACGTCGTGACTGGGAAAACCCTGGCGTTACCCAACTTAATCGCCTTGCAGCACATCCCCCTT
TCGCCAGCTGGCGTAATAGCGAAGAGGCCCGCACCGATCGCCCTTCCCAACAGTTGCGCAGCCTGAATGG
CGAATGGACCTGCCACACTTCCTTGCTAGACAATGGGCCCATAACTTTAAATAATGCCAATTATTTAAAG
TTACTATCATAACTTCGTATAGCATACATTATACGAAGTTATACCTAGGCTTACCACCCACTAGCGGTCA
GACTGCAGATTGCAGCACGAAACAGGAAGCTGACTCCACATGGTCACATGCTCACTGAAGTGTTGACTTC
CCTGACAGCTGTGCACTTTCTAAACCGGTTTTCTCATTCATTTACAGCAGCCGGAATTCACCCGGGTACC
GGAAGGTGCCTCCTCCGAGGACGTCATCAAGGAGTTCATGCGCTTCAAGGTGCGCATGGAGGGCTCCGTG
AACGGCCACGAGTTCGAGATCGAGGGCGAGGGCGAGGGCCGCCCCTACGAGGGCACCCAGACCGCCAAGC
TGAAGGTGACCAAGGGCGGCCCCCTGCCCTTCGCCTGGGACATCCTGTCCCCTCAGTTCCAGTACGGCTC
CAAGGCCTACGTGAAGCACCCCGCCGACATCCCCGACTACTTGAAGCTGTCCTTCCCCGAGGGCTTCAAG
TGGGAGCGCGTGATGAACTTCGAGGACGGCGGCGTGGTGACCGTGACCCAGGACTCCTCCCTGCAGGACG
GCGAGTTCATCTACAAGGTGAAGCTGCGCGGCACCAACTTCCCCTCCGACGGCCCCGTAATGCAGAAGAA
GACCATGGGCTGGGAGGCCTCCACCGAGCGGATGTACCCCGAGGACGGCGCCCTGAAGGGCGAGATCAAG
ATGAGGCTGAAGCTGAAGGACGGCGGCCACTACGACGCCGAGGTCAAGACCACCTACATGGCCAAGAAGC
CCGTGCAGCTGCCCGGCGCCTACAAGACCGACATCAAGCTGGACATCACCTCCCACAACGAGGACTACAC
CATCGTGGAACAGTACGAGCGCGCCGAGGGCCGCCACTCCACCGGAGCCTAAGACTAGTAATTAAGTCTC
AGCCACCGTTAACTGAACATGTCAAAACCTGTGGAGACTGTTGAGATTTGATGTTCTGAAAAGATAAAGC
CTATAAATAAAATGTTGCCCAAATTTCCTGCCTGATGTTTTTCTTTGTCTTTGCTACATGGCTTTGCTGC
TCGGATCGGCTCACTCTGTGTATGCCACGTTCACTTTGTACTCTCCTTCTCACGGTAGGTTTATTATTTT
TAGATGTGCAGTTAGTTTCTGTGAAATAACACACCACACACTGATATTGTCTGTGCATTGACTTGGTGAG
TGCACATTGTTTTTGATCTTGACATATTTATATTTGATTGATCAGGTGAACTGTGTGAATCTAAAGTGCT
CCATACAGATGTTCTGCATTGAAAATATTCTCATTTTATTAGTGGAAGTGAGTGTATGCCACATCCAATC
AATTTCAGCAAACACCCCAGTATGATTTAATGCAAAAAAATGAAGGTATCAAACACGCATTACTACTTTG
CAGTTAAATATTTAACATTTATTCCAACACGAAAAAAAGCAGTAAATAACACTTTGACAAACACGTCAGG
ACATCTTATTTTTGTCACCCTCACAGGCAATTTAGTATAATATATTATATATATATATATATCATATAAT
AATATTCAGTATAATATATATATATATATCATATTATAATATTCAGTATAATATAAAACACAAACACATA
TATGTATAATATAATATAACATTTTTATTTATTGAGATGCCTCTATGGACCGTGTTATAAGAAGTAAAGA
TCAGGAGAAGTAAACATGAAGTGTAATTATGAATACTGATGTTAAATTAAGCTATGATGAGTTTTCACTG
TTAATTTACCATCTCAATTAAATGTTGATGCCTCCATGACCAAGTTAAGCAGATGAGACTGAGGACAACT
GTAGAAGACAAGATGTTCACTTTGCTGAATATAGCTGGCTTGACAGTTATCTATGACTCTATAAATATAT
ATATATTTTTTTTTTTATAAAATGATTTATTTATAACTATATATCCATTTCTCAGACAGGTGCTTCATAT
CCCTCACTCCCGTAGCTGTCCATGCTGGATCTGTCCCCGTTGTTTTTAAAAAGCTAAATAAGTTATTAAC
ATGACTGCATCCAGCGAGCCAAACCTGTCTGGTGTACAGCTACCAGAGAAGCCATATGGGCGCACAAAAT
GATCTAATAGTATACTATAAAATCTTTCAAAATCCAGGCCACTACCCTATGACTAAAACCACACATATTA
GGTTTTAAAAAAAAGTCACAATGAAGACGTCACAAACGTTCCTGAAGACTAATGACTCGTCTAACCCCAT
CTTACCTTCTGCTGTTTCACTCAAAGAAAAGCCACCAGCTGTCTCTGTGATCTGCTCATTCTGTGTAAAC
TTGTGTTCTCAACAATTAACAATTAACCAAAAGCCTCTGGAGCTGCGTGAGCATCACGATGTGTTTGTCT
TCTGTGAGCGTGGCAGTGTCCACGAAGTCAATGTGAATTGGTTGGCCAAACACAGCTAATGTGGCATGTG
TGATTGGACAGCCACTTAAAAGTGTTAAAGTGTGTTTACGCACAGGATTGGTTTTCCGCTGAATCAGGCA
AAACCAGCAGAACCGATCTAAACTCGAGTATAAAAGTGAGTAGGAGATGCTATTCGTCCCAAAACATCTC
CACCACCATATCCACCATTCCTCGCCTCTGCTTCGAGAACAGGTGAGTGTCGAGCGGGATGGTAAATCTA
CAGAGAATGCGGAGTGTAGCTTGTGTACATGTTTTTGATTAACAGAGATTGTATGTGTGTGTTTGTGTCA
GTGTGGAATTCACCTCGAGACCATGGCTCCAAAGAAGAAGCGTAAGGTAACCATGAGCGAGCTGATTAAG
GAGAACATGCACATGAAGCTGTACATGGAGGGCACCGTGGACAACCATCACTTCAAGTGCACATCCGAGG
GCGAAGGCAAGCCCTACGAGGGCACCCAGACCATGAGAATCAAGGTGGTCGAGGGCGGCCCTCTCCCCTT
CGCCTTCGACATCCTGGCTACTAGCTTCCTCTACGGCAGCAAGACCTTCATCAACCACACCCAGGGCATC
CCCGACTTCTTCAAGCAGTCCTTCCCTGAGGGCTTCACATGGGAGAGAGTCACCACATACGAAGACGGGG
GCGTGCTGACCGCTACCCAGGACACCAGCCTCCAGGACGGCTGCCTCATCTACAACGTCAAGATCAGAGG
GGTGAACTTCACATCCAACGGCCCTGTGATGCAGAAGAAAACACTCGGCTGGGAGGCCTTCACCGAGACG
CTGTACCCCGCTGACGGCGGCCTGGAAGGCAGAAACGACATGGCCCTGAAGCTCGTGGGCGGGAGCCATC
TGATCGCAAACATCAAGACCACATATAGATCCAAGAAACCCGCTAAGAACCTCAAGATGCCTGGCGTCTA
CTATGTGGACTACAGACTGGAAAGAATCAAGGAGGCCAACAACGAGACCTACGTCGAGCAGCACGAGGTG
GCAGTGGCCAGATACTGCGACCTCCCTAGCAAACTGGGGCACAAGCTCAATTAAAGCTGAGATCTGTGCC
TTCTAGTTGCCAGCCATCTGTTGTTTGCCCCTCCCCCGTGCCTTCCTTGACCCTGGAAGGTGCCACTCCC
ACTGTCCTTTCCTAATAAAATGAGGAAATTGCATCGCATTGTCTGAGTAGGTGTCATTCTATTCTGGGGG
GTGGGGTGGGGCAGGACAGCAAGGGGGAGGATTGGGAAGACAATAGCAGGCATGCTGGGGATGCGGTGGG
CTCTATGGCTTCTGAGGCGGAAAGAACCAAAGGGCGAATTAATTCATTGATGAGTTTGGACAAACCACAA
CTAGAATGCAGTGAAAAAAATGCTTTATTTGTGAAATTTGTGATGCTATTGCTTTATTTGTAACCATTAT
AAGCTGCAATAAACAAGTTAACAACAACAATTGCATTCATTTTATGTTTCAGGTTCAGGGGGAGGTGTGG
GAGGTTTTTTAAAGCAAGTAAAACCTCTACAAATGTGGTCATTGATGAGTTTGGACAAACCACAACTAGA
ATGCAGTGAAAAAAATGCTTTATTTGTGAAATTTGTGATGCTATTGCTTTATTTGTAACCATTATAAGCT
GCAATAAACAAGTTAACAACAACAATTGCATTCATTTTATGTTTCAGGTTCAGGGGGAGGTGTGGGAGGT
TTTTTAAAGCAAGTAAAACCTCTACAAATGTGGTCATTCAGATCAATTAACCCTCACCCGGGCTAGCGAT
GCATGGGAGCTCAAGACGTCTGATAACTTCGTATAGCATACATTATACGAAGTTATCTACCTAACTTTAA
ATAATGCCAATTATTTAAAGTTACTTCCGCGCCCGGGGAGCCCAAGGGCACGCCCTGGCACCTGACGTAC
GTTGTCTAGCAAGGAAGTGAAGAGCTATCCGGATATATATGTATGTTATCATAACTGTACTGGCTATGTC
AGGTGGTAATGACTGTAACGTTACGTTACTCGTTGTAGGCACGACATTGAATATGCTCTTCTCCGCTGTG
GCCCGAACGCCTCCCGCTAGCGATGGGATCTAATACGACTCACTATAGGGAGACCAAGGGAAAATAGAAT
GAAGTGATCTCCAAAAAATAAGTACTTTTTGACTGTAAATAAAATTGTAAGGAGTAAAAAGTACTTTTTT
TTCTAAAAAAATGTAATTAAGTAAAAGTAAAAGTATTGATTTTTAATTGTACTCAAGTAAAGTAAAAATC
CCCAAAAATAATACTTAAGTACAGTAATCAAGTAAAATTACTCAAGTACTTTACACCTCTGGGATCCAGC
TGCATCATGAACAATAAAACTGTCTGCTTACATAAACAGTAATACAAGGGGTGTTATGAGCCATATTCAA
CGGGAAACGTCGAGGCCGCGATTAAATTCCAACATGGATGCTGATTTATATGGGTATAAATGGGCTCGCG
ATAATGTCGGGCAATCAGGTGCGACAATCTATCGCTTGTATGGGAAGCCCGATGCGCCAGAGTTGTTTCT
GAAACATGGCAAAGGTAGCGTTGCCAATGATGTTACAGATGAGATGGTCAGACTAAACTGGCTGACGGAA
TTTATGCCTCTTCCGACCATCAAGCATTTTATCCGTACTCCTGATGATGCATGGTTACTCACCACTGCGA
TCCCCGGAAAAACAGCATTCCAGGTATTAGAAGAATATCCTGATTCAGGTGAAAATATTGTTGATGCGCT
GGCAGTGTTCCTGCGCCGGTTGCATTCGATTCCTGTTTGTAATTGTCCTTTTAACAGCGATCGCGTATTT
CGTCTCGCTCAGGCGCAATCACGAATGAATAACGGTTTGGTTGATGCGAGTGATTTTGATGACGAGCGTA
ATGGCTGGCCTGTTGAACAAGTCTGGAAAGAAATGCATAAACTTTTGCCATTCTCACCGGATTCAGTCGT
CACTCATGGTGATTTCTCACTTGATAACCTTATTTTTGACGAGGGGAAATTAATAGGTTGTATTGATGTT
GGACGAGTCGGAATCGCAGACCGATACCAGGATCTTGCCATCCTATGGAACTGCCTCGGTGAGTTTTCTC
CTTCATTACAGAAACGGCTTTTTCAAAAATATGGTATTGATAATCCTGATATGAATAAATTGCAGTTTCA
TTTGATGCTCGATGAGTTTTTCTAATCAGAATTGGTTAATTGGTTGTAACACTGGCAAAAAGGATCTAGG
TGAAGATCCTTTTTGATAATCTCATGACCAAAATCCCTTAACGTGAGTTTTCGTTCCACTGAGCGTCAGA
CCCCGTAGAAAAGATCAAAGGATCTTCTTGAGATCCTTTTTTTCTGCGCGTAATCTGCTGCTTGCAAACA
AAAAAACCACCGCTACCAGCGGTGGTTTGTTTGCCGGATCAAGAGCTACCAACTCTTTTTCCGAAGGTAA
CTGGCTTCAGCAGAGCGCAGATACCAAATACTGTTCTTCTAGTGTAGCCGTAGTTAGGCCACCACTTCAA
GAACTCTGTAGCACCGCCTACATACCTCGCTCTGCTAATCCTGTTACCAGTGGCTGCTGCCAGTGGCGAT
AAGTCGTGTCTTACCGGGTTGGACTCAAGACGATAGTTACCGGATAAGGCGCAGCGGTCGGGCTGAACGG
GGGGTTCGTGCACACAGCCCAGCTTGGAGCGAACGACCTACACCGAACTGAGATACCTACAGCGTGAGCT
ATGAGAAAGCGCCACGGTTCCCGAAGGGAGAAAGGCGGACAGGTATCCGGTAAGCGGCAGGGTCGGAACA
GGAGAGCGCACGAGGGAGCTTCCAGGGGGAAACGCCTGGTATCTTTATAGTCCTGT
Features (pLannotate 1.2.2; 23 found; start..end, strand, type, name):
    457..475     -  promoter       T7 Φ3.8 promoter (fragment): weak promoter for bacteriophage T7 RNA polymerase
    532..553     +  protein_bind   CAP binding site: CAP binding activates transcription in the presence of cAMP. E. coli catabolite activator protein
    568..598     +  promoter       lac promoter: promoter for the E. coli lac operon
    606..622     +  protein_bind   lac operator: The lac repressor binds to the lac operator to inhibit transcription in E. coli. This inhibition can be relieved by adding lactose or isopropyl-β-D-thiogalactopyranoside (IPTG). lac repressor encoded by lacI
    667..685     +  promoter       T3 promoter: promoter for bacteriophage T3 RNA polymerase
    701..724     +  misc_feature   MCS (fragment): pBluescript multiple cloning site
    733..751     -  promoter       T7 promoter: promoter for bacteriophage T7 RNA polymerase
    759..914     +  CDS            lacZα (fragment): LacZα fragment of β-galactosidase; lacZ fragment
    989..1022    +  protein_bind   loxP: Cre-mediated recombination occurs in the 8-bp core sequence (GCATACAT). Cre recombinase
   1198..1872    +  CDS            mRFP1: monomeric derivative of DsRed (Campbell et al., 2002) mammalian codon-optimized
   2533..2549    +  promoter       LEU2 promoter (fragment): S. cerevisiae LEU2
   3763..4461    +  CDS            TagBFP: TagBFP is a basic (constitutively fluorescent) blue fluorescent protein published in 2008, derived from Entacmaea quadricolor. It is reported to be a very rapidly-maturing monomer with very low acid sensitivity.
   4474..4698    +  polyA_signal   bGH poly(A) signal: bovine growth hormone polyadenylation signal
   4702..4719    +  promoter       SV40 promoter (fragment): SV40 enhancer and early promoter
   4768..4849    -  polyA_signal   SV40 poly(A) signal: SV40 polyadenylation signal
   4872..4939    -  CDS            large T antigen (fragment): large T antigen from SV40 (simian virus 40)
   4973..5054    -  polyA_signal   SV40 poly(A) signal: SV40 polyadenylation signal
   5077..5144    -  CDS            large T antigen (fragment): large T antigen from SV40 (simian virus 40)
   5203..5236    +  protein_bind   loxP: Cre-mediated recombination occurs in the 8-bp core sequence (GCATACAT). Cre recombinase
   5278..5311    -  protein_bind   attB: minimal attB site for the φC31 integrase (Groth et al., 2000) phage φC31 integrase
   5491..5509    +  promoter       T7 promoter: promoter for bacteriophage T7 RNA polymerase
   5796..6605    +  CDS            KanR: aminoglycoside phosphotransferase; aph(3')-Ia; confers resistance to kanamycin in bacteria or G418 (Geneticin®) in eukaryotes
   6748..70      +  rep_origin     ori (across the origin): high-copy-number ColE1/pMB1/pBR322/pUC origin of replication
