[The description below was written by a language model from this plasmid's Addgene catalogue record and pLannotate feature annotations shown in this document.]
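Description:
GBH-R-insBFP.3 is a cloning vector for building donor constructs that integrate a conditional gene-break cassette into introns of chosen zebrafish genes. It is built on the pKTol2-SE backbone, and the sequenced record is 7,266 nt. It is described as a targetable insertional mutagen and reporter system. In bacteria it is maintained at high copy through a ColE1/pUC-type origin and selected with kanamycin via the aph(3')-Ia KanR gene. Residual pBluescript-derived elements (lac promoter and operator, lacZα fragment, T3 and T7 promoters, MCS fragment) sit upstream of the cassette. The vector is supplied empty of targeting sequence. The user clones a 5' homology domain into a BfuAI site and a 3' homology domain into a BspQI site, so that the two arms flank the cassette and direct it to the locus of interest.

The payload has two reporters. The first is an mRFP1 protein trap with no promoter of its own. It relies on the endogenous promoter of the targeted gene, so red fluorescence should report expression of the trapped locus while the insertion disrupts the normal transcript. The splice and termination elements that a gene-break design would need are not annotated in the feature table. The second is a secondary marker, TagBFP followed by a bGH poly(A) signal, which the record says is driven by an insulin promoter. That promoter is not annotated either, but presumably lies in the unannotated stretch upstream of TagBFP. This marker gives an integration readout that does not depend on the target gene's expression.

Two reverse-oriented SV40 poly(A) repeats lie downstream. Two loxP sites in the same orientation bracket the whole region, which allows Cre-mediated excision and accounts for the "conditional" character of the allele. A minimal φC31 attB site lies just beyond the second loxP. Short hits such as the LEU2 and SV40 promoter fragments are likely annotation noise.
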