Addgene plasmid #188009: GBH-R-insBFP.3
Purpose: Cloning vector for conditional, intronic, targeted integration of a genebreak cassette optimized for zebrafish
Depositing lab: Karl Clark. Depositing organization: Mayo Foundation for Medical Education and Research.
Backbone
  Vector backbone: pKTol2-SE
  Backbone manufacturer: K.Clark
  Backbone size w/o insert (bp): 7200
  Vector type: Targetable insertional mutagen and reporter system
Growth in bacteria
  Bacterial resistance: Kanamycin, 50 μg/mL
  Growth temperature: 37°C
  Growth strain: DH5alpha
  Copy number: High Copy
Gene/Insert
  Gene/Insert name: Targeted mRFP protein trap; secondary marker insulin BFP
  Species: D. rerio (zebrafish)
  Promoter: Endogenuous Promoter; insulin promotor
  Cloning method: Restriction Enzyme; 5′ cloning site BfuaI (unknown if destroyed); 3′ cloning site BspQI (unknown if destroyed)
  Sequencing primers: 5′ SEQ-pk-F1: TGTATTACTGTTTATGTAAGCAGACA; 3′ SEQ-pk-R1: AGCGAGTCAGTGAGCGA
Terms and licenses: Academic/Nonprofit Terms; Industry Terms: Not Available to Industry
Depositor comments: This plasmid is designed to have homology domains cloned into the 5' end and 3' end. Bfuai is used to clone in the 5' homology domain, while BspQi is used to clone in the 3' homology domain.
How to cite: GBH-R-insBFP.3 was a gift from Karl Clark (Addgene plasmid # 188009 ; http://n2t.net/addgene:188009 ; RRID:Addgene_188009)
